>Addgene plasmid #87453 | YFP-FKBP-DCRD | addgene full sequence | sequence record 174917 | Addgene NGS Result
GACATTGATTATTGACTAGTTATTAATAGTAATCAATTACGGGGTCATTAGTTCATAGCCCATATATGGA
GTTCCGCGTTACATAACTTACGGTAAATGGCCCGCCTGGCTGACCGCCCAACGACCCCCGCCCATTGACG
TCAATAATGACGTATGTTCCCATAGTAACGCCAATAGGGACTTTCCATTGACGTCAATGGGTGGAGTATT
TACGGTAAACTGCCCACTTGGCAGTACATCAAGTGTATCATATGCCAAGTACGCCCCCTATTGACGTCAA
TGACGGTAAATGGCCCGCCTGGCATTATGCCCAGTACATGACCTTATGGGACTTTCCTACTTGGCAGTAC
ATCTACGTATTAGTCATCGCTATTACCATGGTGATGCGGTTTTGGCAGTACATCAATGGGCGTGGATAGC
GGTTTGACTCACGGGGATTTCCAAGTCTCCACCCCATTGACGTCAATGGGAGTTTGTTTTGGCACCAAAA
TCAACGGGACTTTCCAAAATGTCGTAACAACTCCGCCCCATTGACGCAAATGGGCGGTAGGCGTGTACGG
TGGGAGGTCTATATAAGCAGAGCTCTCTGGCTAACTAGAGAACCCACTGCTTACTGGCTTATCGAAATTA
ATACGACTCACTATAGGGAGACCCAAGCTGGCTAGCGTTTAAACTTAAGCTTAGCGCAGAGGCTTGGGGC
AGCCGAGCGGCAGCCAGGCCCCGGCCCGGGCCTCGGTTCCAGAAGGGAGAGGAGCCCGCCAAGGCGCGCA
AGAGAGCGGGCTGCCTCGCAGTCCGAGCCGGAGAGGGAGCGCGAGCCGCGCCGGCCCCGGACGGCCTCCG
AAACCATGGGGGGTTCTCATCATCATCATCATCATGGTATGGCTAGCATGACTGGTGGACAGCAAATGGG
TCGGGATCTGTACGACGATGACGATAAGGTACCAGTGAGCAAGGGCGAGGAGCTGTTCACCGGGGTGGTG
CCCATCCTGGTCGAGCTGGACGGCGACGTAAACGGCCACAAGTTCAGCGTGTCCGGCGAGGGCGAGGGCG
ATGCCACCTACGGCAAGCTGACCCTGAAGTTCATCTGCACCACCGGCAAGCTGCCCGTGCCCTGGCCCAC
CCTCGTGACCACCTTCGGCTACGGCCTGCAGTGCTTCGCCCGCTACCCCGACCACATGAAGCAGCACGAC
TTCTTCAAGTCCGCCATGCCCGAAGGCTACGTCCAGGAGCGCACCATCTTCTTCAAGGACGACGGCAACT
ACAAGACCCGCGCCGAGGTGAAGTTCGAGGGCGACACCCTGGTGAACCGCATCGAGCTGAAGGGCATCGA
CTTCAAGGAGGACGGCAACATCCTGGGGCACAAGCTGGAGTACAACTACAACAGCCACAACGTCTATATC
ATGGCCGACAAGCAGAAGAACGGCATCAAGGTGAACTTCAAGATCCGCCACAACATCGAGGACGGCAGCG
TGCAGCTCGCCGACCACTACCAGCAGAACACCCCCATCGGCGACGGCCCCGTGCTGCTGCCCGACAACCA
CTACCTGAGCTACCAGTCCGCCCTGAGCAAAGACCCCAACGAGAAGCGCGATCACATGGTCCTGCTGGAG
TTCGTGACCGCCGCCGGGATCACTCTCGGCATGGACGAGCTGTACAAGAGTGCTGGTGGTGGAGTGCAGG
TGGAAACCATCTCCCCAGGAGACGGGCGCACCTTCCCCAAGCGCGGCCAGACCTGCGTGGTGCACTACAC
CGGGATGCTTGAAGATGGAAAGAAATTTGATTCCTCCCGGGACAGAAACAAGCCCTTTAAGTTTATGCTA
GGCAAGCAGGAGGTGATCCGAGGCTGGGAAGAAGGGGTTGCCCAGATGAGTGTGGGTCAGAGAGCCAAAC
TGACTATATCTCCAGATTATGCCTATGGTGCCACTGGGCACCCAGGCATCATCCCACCACATGCCACTCT
CGTCTTCGATGTGGAGCTTCTAAAACTGGAAGGATCCATGCTGCACGTGCCTGGAACCCACTCGGACCCC
AGCCATGGGAAGAGGGGCAGTGCCGACAGCTTGGTGGAGGCTGTGCTTATCTCAGAGGGTCTGGGCCTCT
TTGCTCGAGACCCACGTTTCGTGGCCCTGGCCAAGCAGGAGATTGCAGATGCGTGTCGCCTGACGCTGGA
TGAGATGGACAATGCTGCCAGTGACCTGCTGGCACAGGGAACCAGCTCTCTCTATAGCGACGAGGAGTCC
ATCCTCTCCCGCTTCGATGAGGAGGACTTGGGAGACGAGATGGCCTGCGTCCACGCCCTCTAGGAATTCT
GCAGATATCCAGCACAGTGGCGGCCGCTCGAGTCTAGAGGGCCCGTTTAAACCCGCTGATCAGCCTCGAC
TGTGCCTTCTAGTTGCCAGCCATCTGTTGTTTGCCCCTCCCCCGTGCCTTCCTTGACCCTGGAAGGTGCC
ACTCCCACTGTCCTTTCCTAATAAAATGAGGAAATTGCATCGCATTGTCTGAGTAGGTGTCATTCTATTC
TGGGGGGTGGGGTGGGGCAGGACAGCAAGGGGGAGGATTGGGAAGACAATAGCAGGCATGCTGGGGATGC
GGTGGGCTCTATGGCTTCTGAGGCGGAAAGAACCAGCTGGGGCTCTAGGGGGTATCCCC
[124 nt withheld, positions 2650-2773]
C
[91 nt withheld, positions 2775-2865]
A
[49 nt withheld, positions 2867-2915]
CCTTTGACGTTGGAGTCCACGTTCTTT
[37 nt withheld, positions 2943-2979]
ACCCTATCTCGGTCTATTCTTTTGATTTATAAGGGATTTTGCCGATTTCGGCCTATTGGTTAAAAAATGA
GCTGATTTAACAAAAATTTAACGCGAATTAATTCTGTGGAATGTGTGTCAGTTAGGGTGTGGAAAGTCCC
CAGGCTCCCCAGCAGGCAGAAGTATGCAAAGCATGCATCTCAATTAGTCAGCAACCAGGTGTGGAAAGTC
CCCAGGCTCCCCAGCAGGCAGAAGTATGCAAAGCATGCATCTCAATTAGTCAGCAACCATAGTCCCGCCC
CTAACTCCGCCCATCCCGCCCCTAACTCCGCCCAGTTCCGCCCATTCTCCGCCCCATGGCTGACTAATTT
TTTTTATTTATGCAGAGGCCGAGGCCGCCTCTGCCTCTGAGCTATTCCAGAAGTAGTGAGGAGGCTTTTT
TGGAGGCCTAGGCTTTTGCAAAAAGCTCCCGGGAGCTTGTATATCCATTTTCGGATCTGATCAGCACGTG
TTGACAATTAATCATCGGCATAGTATATCGGCATAGTATAATACGACAAGGTGAGGAACTAAACCATGGC
CAAGTTGACCAGTGCCGTTCCGGTGCTCACCGCGCGCGACGTCGCCGGAGCGGTCGAGTTCTGGACCGAC
CGGCTCGGGTTCTCCCGGGACTTCGTGGAGGACGACTTCGCCGGTGTGGTCCGGGACGACGTGACCCTGT
TCATCAGCGCGGTCCAGGACCAGGTGGTGCCGGACAACACCCTGGCCTGGGTGTGGGTGCGCGGCCTGGA
CGAGCTGTACGCCGAGTGGTCGGAGGTCGTGTCCACGAACTTCCGGGACGCCTCCGGGCCGGCCATGACC
GAGATCGGCGAGCAGCCGTGGGGGCGGGAGTTCGCCCTGCGCGACCCGGCCGGCAACTGCGTGCACTTCG
TGGCCGAGGAGCAGGACTGACACGTGCTACGAGATTTCGATTCCACCGCCGCCTTCTATGAAAGGTTGGG
CTTCGGAATCGTTTTCCGGGACGCCGGCTGGATGATCCTCCAGCGCGGGGATCTCATGCTGGAGTTCTTC
GCCCACCCCAACTTGTTTATTGCAGCTTATAATGGTTACAAATAAAGCAATAGCATCACAAATTTCACAA
ATAAAGCATTTTTTTCACTGCATTCTAGTTGTGGTTTGTCCAAACTCATCAATGTATCTTATCATGTCTG
TATACCGTCGACCTCTAGCTAGAGCTTGGCGTAATCATGGTCATAGCTGTTTCCTGTGTGAAATTGTTAT
CCGCTCACAATTCCACACAACATACGAGCCGGAAGCATAAAGTGTAAAGCCTGGGGTGCCTAATGAGTGA
GCTAACTCACATTAATTGCGTTGCGCTCACTGCCCGCTTTCCAGTCGGGAAACCTGTCGTGCCAGCTGCA
TTAATGAATCGGCCAACGCGCGGGGAGAGGCGGTTTGCGTATTGGGCGCTCTTCCGCTTCCTCGCTCACT
GACTCGCTGCGCTCGGTCGTTCGGCTGCGGCGAGCGGTATCAGCTCACTCAAAGGCGGTAATACGGTTAT
CCACAGAATCAGGGGATAACGCAGGAAAGAACATGTGAGCAAAAGGCCAGCAAAAGGCCAGGAACCGTAA
AAAGGCCGCGTTGCTGGCGTTTTTCCATAGGCTCCGCCCCCCTGACGAGCATCACAAAAATCGACGCTCA
AGTCAGAGGTGGCGAAACCCGACAGGACTATAAAGATACCAGGCGTTTCCCCCTGGAAGCTCCCTCGTGC
GCTCTCCTGTTCCGACCCTGCCGCTTACCGGATACCTGTCCGCCTTTCTCCCTTCGGGAAGCGTGGCGCT
TTCTCATAGCTCACGCTGTAGGTATCTCAGTTCGGTGTAGGTCGTTCGCTCCAAGCTGGGCTGTGTGCAC
GAACCCCCCGTTCAGCCCGACCGCTGCGCCTTATCCGGTAACTATCGTCTTGAGTCCAACCCGGTAAGAC
ACGACTTATCGCCACTGGCAGCAGCCACTGGTAACAGGATTAGCAGAGCGAGGTATGTAGGCGGTGCTAC
AGAGTTCTTGAAGTGGTGGCCTAACTACGGCTACACTAGAAGAACAGTATTTGGTATCTGCGCTCTGCTG
AAGCCAGTTACCTTCGGAAAAAGAGTTGGTAGCTCTTGATCCGGCAAACAAACCACCGCTGGTAGCGGTG
GTTTTTTTGTTTGCAAGCAGCAGATTACGCGCAGAAAAAAAGGATCTCAAGAAGATCCTTTGATCTTTTC
TACGGGGTCTGACGCTCAGTGGAACGAAAACTCACGTTAAGGGATTTTGGTCATGAGATTATCAAAAAGG
ATCTTCACCTAGATCCTTTTAAATTAAAAATGAAGTTTTAAATCAATCTAAAGTATATATGAGTAAACTT
GGTCTGACAGTTACCAATGCTTAATCAGTGAGGCACCTATCTCAGCGATCTGTCTATTTCGTTCATCCAT
AGTTGCCTGACTCCCCGTCGTGTAGATAACTACGATACGGGAGGGCTTACCATCTGGCCCCAGTGCTGCA
ATGATACCGCGAGACCCACGCTCACCGGCTCCAGATTTATCAGCAATAAACCAGCCAGCCGGAAGGGCCG
AGCGCAGAAGTGGTCCTGCAACTTTATCCGCCTCCATCCAGTCTATTAATTGTTGCCGGGAAGCTAGAGT
AAGTAGTTCGCCAGTTAATAGTTTGCGCAACGTTGTTGCCATTGCTACAGGCATCGTGGTGTCACGCTCG
TCGTTTGGTATGGCTTCATTCAGCTCCGGTTCCCAACGATCAAGGCGAGTTACATGATCCCCCATGTTGT
GCAAAAAAGCGGTTAGCTCCTTCGGTCCTCCGATCGTTGTCAGAAGTAAGTTGGCCGCAGTGTTATCACT
CATGGTTATGGCAGCACTGCATAATTCTCTTACTGTCATGCCATCCGTAAGATGCTTTTCTGTGACTGGT
GAGTACTCAACCAAGTCATTCTGAGAATAGTGTATGCGGCGACCGAGTTGCTCTTGCCCGGCGTCAATAC
GGGATAATACCGCGCCACATAGCAGAACTTTAAAAGTGCTCATCATTGGAAAACGTTCTTCGGGGCGAAA
ACTCTCAAGGATCTTACCGCTGTTGAGATCCAGTTCGATGTAACCCACTCGTGCACCCAACTGATCTTCA
GCATCTTTTACTTTCACCAGCGTTTCTGGGTGAGCAAAAACAGGAAGGCAAAATGCCGCAAAAAAGGGAA
TAAGGGCGACACGGAAATGTTGAATACTCATACTCTTCCTTTTTCAATATTATTGAAGCATTTATCAGGG
TTATTGTCTCATGAGCGGATACATATTTGAATGTATTTAGAAAAATAAACAAATAGGGGTTCCGCGCACA
TTTCCCCGAAAAGTGCCACCTGACGTCGACGGATCGGGAGATCTCCCGATCCCCTATGGTGCACTCTCAG
TACAATCTGCTCTGATGCCGCATAGTTAAGCCAGTATCTGCTCCCTGCTTGTGTGTTGGAGGTCGCTGAG
TAGTGCGCGAGCAAAATTTAAGCTACAACAAGGCAAGGCTTGACCGACAATTGCATGAAGAATCTGCTTA
GGGTTAGGCGTTTTGCGCTGCTTCGCGATGTACGGGCCAGATATACGCGTT
Features (pLannotate 1.2.2; 27 found; start..end, strand, type, name):
      1..380     +  enhancer       CMV enhancer: human cytomegalovirus immediate early enhancer
    381..584     +  promoter       CMV promoter: human cytomegalovirus (CMV) immediate early promoter
    580..613     +  LTR            5' LTR (truncated) (fragment): truncated 5' long terminal repeat (LTR) from HIV-1
    629..647     +  promoter       T7 promoter: promoter for bacteriophage T7 RNA polymerase
    683..845     +  misc_feature   QBI SP163: strong translational enhancer derived from the 5' UTR of the mouse VEGF gene
    858..878     +  CDS            capTEV™ (fragment): composite tag for in vivo biotinylation, TEV protease cleavage, and 6xHis tagging
    879..911     +  CDS            T7 tag (gene 10 leader): leader peptide from bacteriophage T7 gene 10 promotes efficient translation in E. coli
    915..938     +  CDS            Xpress™ tag: Xpress™ epitope tag, including an enterokinase recognition and cleavage site
    945..1658    +  CDS            EYFP: EYFP is a basic (constitutively fluorescent) green/yellow fluorescent protein published in 1996, derived from Aequorea victoria. It is reported to be a very rapidly-maturing weak dimer with high acid sensitivity.
   1671..1991    +  CDS            DmrB: F36V mutant of FK506-binding protein FKBP12 binds synthetic ligands that do not bind wild-type FKBP
   2001..2300    +  CDS            CACNA1F (fragment): CAC1F_HUMAN - Also known as CACNAF1. Experimental evidence at protein level: Swiss-Prot protein existence level 1. [Isoform 6]: Voltage-dependent L-type calcium channel activates at more hyperpolarized voltages and exibits a robust calcium- dependent inactivation (CDI), due to incoming calcium ions, during depolarizations. From Homo sapiens (Human).
   2380..2604    +  polyA_signal   bGH poly(A) signal: bovine growth hormone polyadenylation signal
   2608..2629    +  promoter       SV40 promoter (fragment): SV40 enhancer and early promoter
   2650..3078    +  rep_origin     f1 ori (sequence partly withheld): f1 bacteriophage origin of replication; arrow indicates direction of (+) strand synthesis
   3092..3421    +  promoter       SV40 promoter: SV40 enhancer and early promoter
   3469..3516    +  promoter       EM7 promoter: synthetic bacterial promoter&nbsp
   3535..3909    +  CDS            BleoR: antibiotic-binding protein; Sh ble from Streptoalloteichus hindustanus; confers resistance to bleomycin, phleomycin, and Zeocin™
   3919..4044    +  CDS            ble (fragment): BLE_KLEPN - Experimental evidence at protein level: Swiss-Prot protein existence level 1. Binding protein with a strong affinity to the bleomycin family of antibiotics. Binds to CL990; an antimitotic-antibiotic compound. From Klebsiella pneumoniae.
   4039..4160    +  polyA_signal   SV40 poly(A) signal: SV40 polyadenylation signal
   4233..4249    -  protein_bind   lac operator: The lac repressor binds to the lac operator to inhibit transcription in E. coli. This inhibition can be relieved by adding lactose or isopropyl-β-D-thiogalactopyranoside (IPTG). lac repressor encoded by lacI
   4257..4287    -  promoter       lac promoter: promoter for the E. coli lac operon
   4302..4323    -  protein_bind   CAP binding site: CAP binding activates transcription in the presence of cAMP. E. coli catabolite activator protein
   4336..4428    -  CDS            lacI (fragment): lac repressor; lacI; The lac repressor binds to the lac operator to inhibit transcription in E. coli. This inhibition can be relieved by adding lactose or isopropyl-β-D-thiogalactopyranoside (IPTG).
   4611..5199    -  rep_origin     ori: high-copy-number ColE1/pMB1/pBR322/pUC origin of replication
   5370..6230    -  CDS            AmpR: β-lactamase; bla; confers resistance to ampicillin, carbenicillin, and related antibiotics
   6231..6335    -  promoter       AmpR promoter: bla
   6394..6446    -  misc_feature   bom (fragment): basis of mobility region from pBR322
