[The description below was written by a language model from this plasmid's Addgene catalogue record and pLannotate feature annotations shown in this document.]
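Description:
YFP-FKBP-DCRD is a mammalian expression plasmid built on the pcDNA4 backbone (about 6.6 kb in the sequenced record). It encodes a fluorescent, chemically recruitable version of the distal C-terminal regulatory domain (DCRD) of the human L-type calcium channel subunit CACNA1F (Cav1.4). It is maintained in E. coli through a high-copy ColE1/pUC-type origin and selected with ampicillin via the β-lactamase gene. An f1 origin is also present. A Zeocin/bleomycin resistance gene (Sh ble), driven by tandem SV40 and EM7 promoters and ending in an SV40 polyadenylation signal, allows selection in mammalian cells as well as in bacteria.

The expression cassette uses the CMV enhancer and immediate-early promoter, followed by a T7 promoter and the QBI SP163 translational enhancer from the backbone. The open reading frame begins with the backbone-derived leader (6xHis, T7 gene 10 tag and Xpress epitope with its enterokinase site). It then continues through EYFP, an FKBP12 domain and the roughly 300 bp DCRD fragment, which was cloned between KpnI and EcoRI, and it ends at the bGH polyadenylation signal. The automated annotation labels the FKBP segment as the F36V variant (DmrB), whereas the depositor describes it simply as FKBP used with rapamycin, so the exact variant should be checked against the sequence.

The stated purpose is rapamycin-induced membrane targeting of DCRD. Rapamycin bridges FKBP to an FRB domain, so this would presumably require a membrane-anchored FRB partner supplied from a separate construct, which the record does not describe. This design permits acute relocation of DCRD, with YFP reporting its localization, and the associated publication studied inhibition of L-type calcium channels by C-terminal motifs.
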