Addgene plasmid #87453: YFP-FKBP-DCRD
Purpose: rapamycin-induced membrane-targeting of DCRD
Depositing lab: Xiaodong Liu. Depositing organization: Tsinghua University. Publication: Cooperative and acute inhibitionby multiple C-terminal motifs of L-type Ca2+ channels. Liu N, Yang Y, Ge L, Liu M, Colecraft HM, Liu X. Elife. 2017 Jan 6;6. pii: e21989. doi: 10.7554/eLife.21989. PubMed 28059704.
Backbone
  Vector backbone: pcDNA4
  Backbone size w/o insert (bp): 5242
  Vector type: Mammalian Expression
Growth in bacteria
  Bacterial resistance: Ampicillin, 100 μg/mL
  Growth temperature: 37°C
  Growth strain: DH5alpha
  Copy number: High Copy
Gene/Insert
  Gene/Insert name: DCRD (distal C-terminal regulatory domain)
  Species: H. sapiens (human)
  Insert size (bp): 303
  Entrez Gene: CACNA1F (a.k.a. AIED, COD3, COD4, CORDX, CORDX3, CSNB2, CSNB2A, CSNBX2, Cav1.4, Cav1.4alpha1, JM8, JMC8, OA2)
  Promoter: CMV
  Tag / fusion protein: FKBP (N terminal on insert); 6xHis-T7 (N terminal on backbone); YFP (N terminal on insert)
  Cloning method: Restriction Enzyme; 5′ cloning site Kpn I (not destroyed); 3′ cloning site Eco RI (not destroyed)
  Sequencing primers: 5′ CMV-F
Terms and licenses: Academic/Nonprofit Terms; Industry Terms: Not Available to Industry
Depositor comments: FKBP (324 bp) (protein ID AAA58472)
How to cite: YFP-FKBP-DCRD was a gift from Xiaodong Liu (Addgene plasmid # 87453 ; http://n2t.net/addgene:87453 ; RRID:Addgene_87453)
